Addgene plasmid #235646: pOPINK-CAPN15 (N)ZF1-3 (1-173)
Purpose: Bacterial expression of human CAPN15 (N)ZF1-3 (1-173)
Depositing lab: David Komander. Depositing organization: Walter and Eliza Hall Institute of Medical Research. Publication: Secondary interactions in ubiquitin-binding domains achieve linkage or substrate specificity. Michel MA, Scutts S, Komander D. Cell Rep. 2024 Aug 27;43(8):114545. doi: 10.1016/j.celrep.2024.114545. Epub 2024 Jul 23. PubMed 39052481.
Backbone
  Vector backbone: pOPIN-K
  Vector type: Bacterial Expression
Growth in bacteria
  Bacterial resistance: Kanamycin, 50 μg/mL
  Growth temperature: 37°C
  Growth strain: DH5alpha
  Copy number: Low Copy
Gene/Insert
  Gene/Insert name: CAPN15 (N)ZF1-3
  Species: H. sapiens (human)
  Mutation: aa 1-173 only
  Entrez Gene: CAPN15 (a.k.a. SOLH)
  Promoter: T7
  Tag / fusion protein: 6xHis-GST-3c (N terminal on backbone)
  Cloning method: Other
Terms and licenses: Academic/Nonprofit Terms; Industry Terms: Not Available to Industry
How to cite: pOPINK-CAPN15 (N)ZF1-3 (1-173) was a gift from David Komander (Addgene plasmid # 235646 ; http://n2t.net/addgene:235646 ; RRID:Addgene_235646)
