[The description below was written by a language model from this plasmid's Addgene catalogue record and pLannotate feature annotations shown in this document.]
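Description:
pOPINK-CAPN15 (N)ZF1-3 (1-173) is a bacterial expression plasmid built on the pOPIN-K backbone for producing an N-terminal fragment of human CAPN15 (also known as SOLH) in E. coli. The sequenced plasmid is about 6.5 kb. It replicates from a ColE1/pMB1-type origin accompanied by the rop gene and the bom region, consistent with its catalogue listing as low copy, and it is selected with kanamycin through an aph(3')-Ia resistance gene. An f1 origin is also present, along with nonfunctional leftover fragments of a tetracycline resistance gene inherited from the backbone's pBR322-type ancestry.

The expression cassette is driven by a T7 promoter followed directly by a lac operator and the strong T7 gene 10 ribosome binding site, and it ends at a T7 terminator. The plasmid carries its own lacI gene, so transcription is held off by lac repressor and induced with IPTG in hosts that supply T7 RNA polymerase. The open reading frame begins with a 6xHis tag fused to Schistosoma japonicum glutathione S-transferase, followed, according to the catalogue, by a 3C protease cleavage site and then CAPN15 residues 1–173, named as the (N)ZF1-3 region, which indicates the first three zinc fingers. The tags permit nickel or glutathione affinity purification, and 3C cleavage can release the CAPN15 fragment. The annotation also detects a further His-tag sequence and a short solubility-tag fragment downstream of the insert. The record does not say whether these are translated, and they may simply be backbone remnants. The associated publication concerns linkage and substrate specificity in ubiquitin-binding domains, suggesting the recombinant protein is meant for biochemical or structural binding studies.
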