Features (pLannotate 1.2.2; 21 found; start..end, strand, type, name):
    192..210     +  promoter       T7 promoter: promoter for bacteriophage T7 RNA polymerase
    211..235     +  protein_bind   lac operator: The lac repressor binds to the lac operator to inhibit transcription in E. coli. This inhibition can be relieved by adding lactose or isopropyl-β-D-thiogalactopyranoside (IPTG). lac repressor encoded by lacI
    250..272     +  RBS            RBS: efficient ribosome binding site from bacteriophage T7 gene 10 (Olins and Rangwala, 1989)
    285..302     +  CDS            7xHis (fragment): 6xHis affinity tag
    303..956     +  CDS            GST26_SCHJA: Experimental evidence at protein level: Swiss-Prot protein existence level 1. GST isoenzymes appear to play a central role in the parasite detoxification system. Other functions are also suspected including a role in increasing the solubility of haematin in the parasite gut. From Schistosoma japonicum (Blood fluke).
    999..1517    +  CDS            CAPN15 (fragment): CAN15_HUMAN - Also known as SOLH. Experimental evidence at protein level: Swiss-Prot protein existence level 1. From Homo sapiens (Human).
   1541..1558    +  CDS            9xHis (fragment): 9xHis affinity tag
   1568..1617    +  CDS            SET1 (fragment): solubility-enhancement tag derived from T7 phage gene 10B
   1625..1672    +  terminator     T7 terminator: transcription terminator for bacteriophage T7 RNA polymerase
   1709..2137    +  rep_origin     f1 ori (sequence partly withheld): f1 bacteriophage origin of replication; arrow indicates direction of (+) strand synthesis
   2190..2247    +  promoter       AmpR promoter (fragment): bla
   2256..3071    -  CDS            KanR: aminoglycoside phosphotransferase; aph(3')-Ia; confers resistance to kanamycin in bacteria or G418 (Geneticin®) in eukaryotes
   3193..3781    +  rep_origin     ori: high-copy-number ColE1/pMB1/pBR322/pUC origin of replication
   3967..4106    -  misc_feature   bom: basis of mobility region from pBR322
   4208..4399    -  CDS            rop: Rop protein, which maintains plasmids at low copy number; rop
   4416..4796    +  CDS            YPB1_ECOLX: Protein predicted: Swiss-Prot protein existence level 4. From Escherichia coli.
   4868..5159    -  CDS            TcR (fragment): tetracycline efflux protein; tet; confers resistance to tetracycline
   5174..5195    -  protein_bind   CAP binding site: CAP binding activates transcription in the presence of cAMP. E. coli catabolite activator protein
   5208..6290    -  CDS            lacI: lac repressor; lacI; The lac repressor binds to the lac operator to inhibit transcription in E. coli. This inhibition can be relieved by adding lactose or isopropyl-β-D-thiogalactopyranoside (IPTG).
   6291..6368    -  promoter       lacI promoter: lacI
   6376..170     -  CDS            TcR (fragment) (across the origin): tetracycline efflux protein; tet; confers resistance to tetracycline
>Addgene plasmid #235646 | pOPINK-CAPN15 (N)ZF1-3 (1-173) | addgene full sequence | sequence record 472922 | Addgene NGS Result
ACAGTCCCCCGGCCACGGGGCCTGCCACCATACCCACGCCGAAACAAGCGCTCATGAGCCCGAAGTGGCG
AGCCCGATCTTCCCCATCGGTGATGTCGGCGATATAGGCGCCAGCAACCGCACCTGTGGCGCCGGTGATG
CCGGCCACGATGCGTCCGGCGTAGAGGATCGAGATCTCGATCCCGCGAAATTAATACGACTCACTATAGG
GGAATTGTGAGCGGATAACAATTCCCCTCTAGAAATAATTTTGTTTAACTTTAAGAAGGAGATATACCAT
GGCACATCACCATCACCATCACATGTCCCCTATACTAGGTTATTGGAAAATTAAGGGCCTTGTGCAACCC
ACTCGACTTCTTTTGGAATATCTTGAAGAAAAATATGAAGAGCATTTGTATGAGCGCGATGAAGGTGATA
AATGGCGAAACAAAAAGTTTGAATTGGGTTTGGAGTTTCCCAATCTTCCTTATTATATTGATGGTGATGT
TAAATTAACACAGTCTATGGCCATCATACGTTATATAGCTGACAAGCACAACATGTTGGGTGGTTGTCCA
AAAGAGCGTGCAGAGATTTCAATGCTTGAAGGAGCGGTTTTGGATATTAGATACGGTGTTTCGAGAATTG
CATATAGTAAAGACTTTGAAACTCTCAAAGTTGATTTTCTTAGCAAGCTACCTGAAATGCTGAAAATGTT
CGAAGATCGTTTATGTCATAAAACATATTTAAATGGTGATCATGTAACCCATCCTGACTTCATGTTGTAT
GACGCTCTTGATGTTGTTTTATACATGGACCCAATGTGCCTGGATGCGTTCCCAAAATTAGTTTGTTTTA
AAAAACGTATTGAAGCTATCCCACAAATTGATAAGTACTTGAAATCCAGCAAGTATATAGCATGGCCTTT
GCAGGGCTGGCAAGCCACGTTTGGTGGTGGCGACCATCCTCCAAAATCGGATCTGAGCAGCGGTCTGGAA
GTTCTGTTTCAGGGCCCGATGGCCACGGTCGGAGAGTGGTCCTGTGTGCGCTGCACCTTCCTGAACCCGG
CCGGCCAGCGCCAGTGCTCCATCTGCGAGGCTCCCCGGCACAAGCCCGACCTCAACCACATCCTGCGGCT
CAGCGTGGAGGAGCAGAAATGGCCCTGCGCCCGCTGCACCTTCCGCAACTTCCTGGGCAAGGAGGCCTGC
GAGGTGTGCGGCTTCACCCCGGAGCCTGCGCCTGGGGCTGCCTTCCTGCCAGTCCTCAACGGGGTCCTCC
CCAAGCCACCCGCCATCCTGGGGGAGCCCAAGGGCAGCTGCCAGGAGGAAGCAGGTCCAGTGAGGACTGC
GGGGCTGGTGGCCACGGAGCCCGCCAGGGGGCAGTGCGAGGACAAGGACGAGGAGGAGAAGGAGGAGCAG
GAGGAGGAGGAGGGAGCGGCGGAGCCCAGAGGGGGCTGGGCGTGTCCGCGTTGCACGCTGCACAACACGC
CCGTGGCCAGCTCCTGCTCCGTCTGCGGGGGCCCACGCAGGCTCTCGTAAAGCTTTCTAGACCATTTAAA
CACCACCACCACCACCACTGAGATCCGGCTGCTAACAAAGCCCGAAAGGAAGCTGAGTTGGCTGCTGCCA
CCGCTGAGCAATAACTAGCATAACCCCTTGGGGCCTCTAAACGGGTCTTGAGGGGTTTTTTGCTGAAAGG
AGGAACTATATCCGGATTGGCGAATGGG
[124 nt withheld, positions 1709-1832]
C
[91 nt withheld, positions 1834-1924]
A
[49 nt withheld, positions 1926-1974]
CCTTTGACGTTGGAGTCCACGTTCTTT
[37 nt withheld, positions 2002-2038]
ACCCTATCTCGGTCTATTCTTTTGATTTATAAGGGATTTTGCCGATTTCGGCCTATTGGTTAAAAAATGA
GCTGATTTAACAAAAATTTAACGCGAATTTTAACAAAATATTAACGCTTACAATTTAGGTGGCACTTTTC
GGGGAAATGTGCGCGGAACCCCTATTTGTTTATTTTTCTAAATACATTCAAATATGTATCCGCTCATGAA
TTAATTCTTAGAAAAACTCATCGAGCATCAAATGAAACTGCAATTTATTCATATCAGGATTATCAATACC
ATATTTTTGAAAAAGCCGTTTCTGTAATGAAGGAGAAAACTCACCGAGGCAGTTCCATAGGATGGCAAGA
TCCTGGTATCGGTCTGCGATTCCGACTCGTCCAACATCAATACAACCTATTAATTTCCCCTCGTCAAAAA
TAAGGTTATCAAGTGAGAAATCACCATGAGTGACGACTGAATCCGGTGAGAATGGCAAAAGTTTATGCAT
TTCTTTCCAGACTTGTTCAACAGGCCAGCCATTACGCTCGTCATCAAAATCACTCGCATCAACCAAACCG
TTATTCATTCGTGATTGCGCCTGAGCGAGACGAAATACGCGATCGCTGTTAAAAGGACAATTACAAACAG
GAATCGAATGCAACCGGCGCAGGAACACTGCCAGCGCATCAACAATATTTTCACCTGAATCAGGATATTC
TTCTAATACCTGGAATGCTGTTTTCCCGGGGATCGCAGTGGTGAGTAACCATGCATCATCAGGAGTACGG
ATAAAATGCTTGATGGTCGGAAGAGGCATAAATTCCGTCAGCCAGTTTAGTCTGACCATCTCATCTGTAA
CATCATTGGCAACGCTACCTTTGCCATGTTTCAGAAACAACTCTGGCGCATCGGGCTTCCCATACAATCG
ATAGATTGTCGCACCTGATTGCCCGACATTATCGCGAGCCCATTTATACCCATATAAATCAGCATCCATG
TTGGAATTTAATCGCGGCCTAGAGCAAGACGTTTCCCGTTGAATATGGCTCATAACACCCCTTGTATTAC
TGTTTATGTAAGCAGACAGTTTTATTGTTCATGACCAAAATCCCTTAACGTGAGTTTTCGTTCCACTGAG
CGTCAGACCCCGTAGAAAAGATCAAAGGATCTTCTTGAGATCCTTTTTTTCTGCGCGTAATCTGCTGCTT
GCAAACAAAAAAACCACCGCTACCAGCGGTGGTTTGTTTGCCGGATCAAGAGCTACCAACTCTTTTTCCG
AAGGTAACTGGCTTCAGCAGAGCGCAGATACCAAATACTGTCCTTCTAGTGTAGCCGTAGTTAGGCCACC
ACTTCAAGAACTCTGTAGCACCGCCTACATACCTCGCTCTGCTAATCCTGTTACCAGTGGCTGCTGCCAG
TGGCGATAAGTCGTGTCTTACCGGGTTGGACTCAAGACGATAGTTACCGGATAAGGCGCAGCGGTCGGGC
TGAACGGGGGGTTCGTGCACACAGCCCAGCTTGGAGCGAACGACCTACACCGAACTGAGATACCTACAGC
GTGAGCTATGAGAAAGCGCCACGCTTCCCGAAGGGAGAAAGGCGGACAGGTATCCGGTAAGCGGCAGGGT
CGGAACAGGAGAGCGCACGAGGGAGCTTCCAGGGGGAAACGCCTGGTATCTTTATAGTCCTGTCGGGTTT
CGCCACCTCTGACTTGAGCGTCGATTTTTGTGATGCTCGTCAGGGGGGCGGAGCCTATGGAAAAACGCCA
GCAACGCGGCCTTTTTACGGTTCCTGGCCTTTTGCTGGCCTTTTGCTCACATGTTCTTTCCTGCGTTATC
CCCTGATTCTGTGGATAACCGTATTACCGCCTTTGAGTGAGCTGATACCGCTCGCCGCAGCCGAACGACC
GAGCGCAGCGAGTCAGTGAGCGAGGAAGCGGAAGAGCGCCTGATGCGGTATTTTCTCCTTACGCATCTGT
GCGGTATTTCACACCGCAATGGTGCACTCTCAGTACAATCTGCTCTGATGCCGCATAGTTAAGCCAGTAT
ACACTCCGCTATCGCTACGTGACTGGGTCATGGCTGCGCCCCGACACCCGCCAACACCCGCTGACGCGCC
CTGACGGGCTTGTCTGCTCCCGGCATCCGCTTACAGACAAGCTGTGACCGTCTCCGGGAGCTGCATGTGT
CAGAGGTTTTCACCGTCATCACCGAAACGCGCGAGGCAGCTGCGGTAAAGCTCATCAGCGTGGTCGTGAA
GCGATTCACAGATGTCTGCCTGTTCATCCGCGTCCAGCTCGTTGAGTTTCTCCAGAAGCGTTAATGTCTG
GCTTCTGATAAAGCGGGCCATGTTAAGGGCGGTTTTTTCCTGTTTGGTCACTGATGCCTCCGTGTAAGGG
GGATTTCTGTTCATGGGGGTAATGATACCGATGAAACGAGAGAGGATGCTCACGATACGGGTTACTGATG
ATGAACATGCCCGGTTACTGGAACGTTGTGAGGGTAAACAACTGGCGGTATGGATGCGGCGGGACCAGAG
AAAAATCACTCAGGGTCAATGCCAGCGCTTCGTTAATACAGATGTAGGTGTTCCACAGGGTAGCCAGCAG
CATCCTGCGATGCAGATCCGGAACATAATGGTGCAGGGCGCTGACTTCCGCGTTTCCAGACTTTACGAAA
CACGGAAACCGAAGACCATTCATGTTGTTGCTCAGGTCGCAGACGTTTTGCAGCAGCAGTCGCTTCACGT
TCGCTCGCGTATCGGTGATTCATTCTGCTAACCAGTAAGGCAACCCCGCCAGCCTAGCCGGGTCCTCAAC
GACAGGAGCACGATCATGCGCACCCGTGGGGCCGCCATGCCGGCGATAATGGCCTGCTTCTCGCCGAAAC
GTTTGGTGGCGGGACCAGTGACGAAGGCTTGAGCGAGGGCGTGCAAGATTCCGAATACCGCAAGCGACAG
GCCGATCATCGTCGCGCTCCAGCGAAAGCGGTCCTCGCCGAAAATGACCCAGAGCGCTGCCGGCACCTGT
CCTACGAGTTGCATGATAAAGAAGACAGTCATAAGTGCGGCGACGATAGTCATGCCCCGCGCCCACCGGA
AGGAGCTGACTGGGTTGAAGGCTCTCAAGGGCATCGGTCGAGATCCCGGTGCCTAATGAGTGAGCTAACT
TACATTAATTGCGTTGCGCTCACTGCCCGCTTTCCAGTCGGGAAACCTGTCGTGCCAGCTGCATTAATGA
ATCGGCCAACGCGCGGGGAGAGGCGGTTTGCGTATTGGGCGCCAGGGTGGTTTTTCTTTTCACCAGTGAG
ACGGGCAACAGCTGATTGCCCTTCACCGCCTGGCCCTGAGAGAGTTGCAGCAAGCGGTCCACGCTGGTTT
GCCCCAGCAGGCGAAAATCCTGTTTGATGGTGGTTAACGGCGGGATATAACATGAGCTGTCTTCGGTATC
GTCGTATCCCACTACCGAGATATCCGCACCAACGCGCAGCCCGGACTCGGTAATGGCGCGCATTGCGCCC
AGCGCCATCTGATCGTTGGCAACCAGCATCGCAGTGGGAACGATGCCCTCATTCAGCATTTGCATGGTTT
GTTGAAAACCGGACATGGCACTCCAGTCGCCTTCCCGTTCCGCTATCGGCTGAATTTGATTGCGAGTGAG
ATATTTATGCCAGCCAGCCAGACGCAGACGCGCCGAGACAGAACTTAATGGGCCCGCTAACAGCGCGATT
TGCTGGTGACCCAATGCGACCAGATGCTCCACGCCCAGTCGCGTACCGTCTTCATGGGAGAAAATAATAC
TGTTGATGGGTGTCTGGTCAGAGACATCAAGAAATAACGCCGGAACATTAGTGCAGGCAGCTTCCACAGC
AATGGCATCCTGGTCATCCAGCGGATAGTTAATGATCAGCCCACTGACGCGTTGCGCGAGAAGATTGTGC
ACCGCCGCTTTACAGGCTTCGACGCCGCTTCGTTCTACCATCGACACCACCACGCTGGCACCCAGTTGAT
CGGCGCGAGATTTAATCGCCGCGACAATTTGCGACGGCGCGTGCAGGGCCAGACTGGAGGTGGCAACGCC
AATCAGCAACGACTGTTTGCCCGCCAGTTGTTGTGCCACGCGGTTGGGAATGTAATTCAGCTCCGCCATC
GCCGCTTCCACTTTTTCCCGCGTTTTCGCAGAAACGTGGCTGGCCTGGTTCACCACGCGGGAAACGGTCT
GATAAGAGACACCGGCATACTCTGCGACATCGTATAACGTTACTGGTTTCACATTCACCACCCTGAATTG
ACTCTCTTCCGGGCGCTATCATGCCATACCGCGAAAGGTTTTGCGCCATTCGATGGTGTCCGGGATCTCG
ACGCTCTCCCTTATGCGACTCCTGCATTAGGAAGCAGCCCAGTAGTAGGTTGAGGCCGTTGAGCACCGCC
GCCGCAAGGAATGGTGCATGCAAGGAGATGGCGCCCA
