>Addgene plasmid #235646 | pOPINK-CAPN15 (N)ZF1-3 (1-173) | depositor partial sequence | sequence record 463594 | pOPINK-CAPN15 (N)ZF1-3 (1-173) sequence 1248 bps
NNNNNNNNACTCTTNNGGCTTGTNACGCCGGATCTCAGTGGTGGTGGTGGTGGTGTTTAAATGGTCTAGA
AAGCTTTACGAGAGCCTGCGTGGGCCCCCGCAGACGGAGCAGGAGCTGGCCACGGGCGTGTTGTGCAGCG
TGCAACGCGGACACGCCCAGCCCCCTCTGGGCTCCGCCGCTCCCTCCTCCTCCTCCTGCTCCTCCTTCTC
CTCCTCGTCCTTGTCCTCGCACTGCCCCCTGGCGGGCTCCGTGGCCACCAGCCCCGCAGTCCTCACTGGA
CCTGCTTCCTCCTGGCAGCTGCCCTTGGGCTCCCCCAGGATGGCGGGTGGCTTGGGGAGGACCCCGTTGA
GGACTGGCAGGAAGGCAGCCCCAGGCGCAGGCTCCGGGGTGAAGCCGCACACCTCGCAGGCCTCCTTGCC
CAGGAAGTTGCGGAAGGTGCAGCGGGCGCAGGGCCATTTCTGCTCCTCCACGCTGAGCCGCAGGATGTGG
TTGAGGTCGGGCTTGTGCCGGGGAGCCTCGCAGATGGAGCACTGGCGCTGGCCGGCCGGGTTCAGGAAGG
TGCAGCGCACACAGGACCACTCTCCGACCGTGGCCATCGGGCCCTGAAACAGAACTTCCAGACCGCTGCT
CAGATCCGATTTTGGAGGATGGTCGCCACCACCAAACGTGGCTTGCCAGCCCTGCAAAGGCCATGCTATA
TACTTGCTGGATTTCAAGTACTTATCAATTTGTGGGATAGCTTCAATACGTTTTTTAAAACAAACTAATT
TTGGGAACGCATCCAGGCACATTGGGTCCATGTATAAAACAACATCAAGAGCGTCATACAACATGAAGTC
AGGATGGGTTACATGATCACCATTTAAATATGTTTTATGACATAAACGATCTTCGAACATTTTCAGCATT
TCAGGTAGCTTGCTAAGAAAATCAACTTTTGAGAGTTTCAAAGTCTTTACTATATGCAATTCTCGAAACA
CCGTATCTAATATCCAAAACCGCTCCTTCAAGCATTGAAATCTCTGCACGCTCTTTTGGACAACCACCCA
ACATGGTTGTGCTTGGTCAGCTATATAACCGAATGAAGGGCCATAAGACTGGGGTTAATTTTAACATCNC
CATCCAATATAANTAAGGGAAGANNTGGGGAAACTCCCAAACCCCAATTNCAAACTTTTTTGGTTTCCNC
CATTTTATCCACCNTTCATCCGCGCTCCAANCAAANGGNCCCTTCCAANTTTTTCCTT
